>Addgene plasmid #24316 | pGEX-GST-AGO1 | addgene partial sequence | sequence record 30041 | 24316 with pGEX-5
CGGATCTGGTTCCGCGTGGATCCCCGGAATTCCCGGGTCGACTCGAGGAAGCGGGACCCTCGGGAGCAGC
TGCGGGCGCTTACCTGCCCCCCCTGCAGCAGGTGTTCCAGGCACCTCGCCGGCCTGGCATTGGCACTGTG
GGGAAACCAATCAAGCTCCTGGCCAATTACTTTGAGGTGGACATCCCTAAGATCGACGTGTACCACTACG
AGGTGGACATCAAGCCGGATAAGTGTCCCCGTAGAGTCAACCGGGAAGTGGTGGAATACATGGTCCAGCA
TTTCAAGCCTCAGATCTTTGGTGATCGCAAGCCTGTGTATGATGGAAAGAAGAACATTTACACTGTCACA
GCACTGCCCATTGGCAACGAACGGGTCGACTTTGAGGTGACAATCCCTGGGGAAGGGAAGGATCGAATCT
TTAAGGTCTCCATCAAGTGGCTAGCCATTGTGAGCTGGCGAATGCTGCATGAGGCCCTGGTCAGCGGCCA
GATCCCTGTTCCCTTGGAGTCTGTGCAAGCCCTGGATGTGGCCATGAGGCACCTGGCATCCATGAGGTAC
ACCCCTGTGGGCCGCTCCTTCTTCTCACCGCCTGAGGGCTACTACCACCCGCTGGGGGGGTGGGCGCGAG
GTCTGGTTCGGCTTTCACCAGTCTGTGCGCCCTGCCATGTGGAAG
