[The description below was written by a language model from this plasmid's Addgene catalogue record.]
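Description:
pGEX-GST-AGO1 is a bacterial expression plasmid built on the pGEX-4T1 backbone (about 5.0 kb without insert) and carrying the human Argonaute 1 (AGO1, also known as EIF2C1) coding sequence as an insert of roughly 2.6 kb. It is selected with ampicillin and propagated in standard E. coli cloning strains; the record lists the copy number as unknown. No feature table accompanies the entry, so the origin of replication, promoter and other backbone elements are not itemised. pGEX-series vectors generally drive expression from an IPTG-inducible tac promoter with a plasmid-borne lacI repressor, and the 4T series generally places a thrombin cleavage site between GST and the cloning site, but neither feature is confirmed in this record.

The AGO1 insert was cloned by restriction digestion between XhoI at the 5′ end and NotI at the 3′ end, and both sites were retained. This positions it downstream of the backbone-encoded glutathione S-transferase, so the protein is produced as an N-terminal GST fusion. The GST moiety allows affinity capture of the recombinant protein on glutathione resin. The associated publication compares the passenger-strand and mRNA cleavage activities of the human Argonaute proteins. This suggests the construct was intended for producing recombinant GST-AGO1 in bacteria for in vitro biochemical studies of small-RNA loading and slicing, although the record does not describe specific applications. Distribution is limited to academic and nonprofit users.
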