Addgene plasmid #24316: pGEX-GST-AGO1
Depositing lab: Carl Novina. Depositing organization: Dana-Farber Cancer Institute. Publication: Distinct passenger strand and mRNA cleavage activities of human Argonaute proteins. Wang B, Li S, Qi HH, Chowdhury D, Shi Y, Novina CD. Nat Struct Mol Biol. 2009 Dec . 16(12):1259-66. 10.1038/nsmb.1712 PubMed 19946268.
Backbone
  Vector backbone: pGEX-4T1
  Backbone size w/o insert (bp): 4969
  Vector type: Bacterial Expression
Growth in bacteria
  Bacterial resistance: Ampicillin, 100 μg/mL
  Growth temperature: 37°C
  Growth strain: DH5alpha
  Copy number: Unknown
Gene/Insert
  Gene/Insert name: human AGO1
  Species: H. sapiens (human)
  Insert size (bp): 2574
  Entrez Gene: AGO1 (a.k.a. EIF2C, EIF2C1, GERP95, NEDLBAS, Q99, hAgo1)
  Tag / fusion protein: GST (N terminal on backbone)
  Cloning method: Restriction Enzyme; 5′ cloning site XhoI (not destroyed); 3′ cloning site NotI (not destroyed)
  Sequencing primers: 5′ N/A
Terms and licenses: Academic/Nonprofit Terms; Industry Terms: Not Available to Industry
How to cite: pGEX-GST-AGO1 was a gift from Carl Novina (Addgene plasmid # 24316 ; http://n2t.net/addgene:24316 ; RRID:Addgene_24316)
